Addgene plasmid #90202: LP538
Purpose: pCMV-myc with cDNA encoding HsTRAPPC8 full length
Depositing lab: Lotte Pedersen. Depositing organization: University of Copenhagen. Publication: Targeting of ASH Domain-Containing Proteins to the Centrosome. Verdier P, Morthorst SK, Pedersen LB. Methods Mol Biol. 2016;1454:15-33. doi: 10.1007/978-1-4939-3789-9_2. PubMed 27514913.
Backbone
  Vector backbone: pCMV-Myc
  Backbone manufacturer: Clontech
  Backbone size w/o insert (bp): 3800
  Total vector size (bp): 8105
  Modifications to backbone: None
  Vector type: Mammalian Expression
Growth in bacteria
  Bacterial resistance: Ampicillin, 100 μg/mL
  Growth temperature: 37°C
  Growth strain: DH5alpha
  Copy number: Unknown
Gene/Insert
  Gene/Insert name: TRAPPC8
  Species: H. sapiens (human)
  Insert size (bp): 4305
  Mutation: full length protein, no mutations
  GenBank ID: BAG10409.1
  Entrez Gene: TRAPPC8 (a.k.a. GSG1, HsT2706, KIAA1012, TRS85)
  Promoter: CMV
  Tag / fusion protein: Myc (N terminal on insert)
  Cloning method: Restriction Enzyme; 5′ cloning site SalI (not destroyed); 3′ cloning site KpnI (not destroyed)
  Sequencing primers: 5′ CMV-F: CGCAAATGGGCGGTAGGCGTG; 3′ M13 Reverse: CAGGAAACAGCTATGAC
Terms and licenses: Academic/Nonprofit Terms; Industry Terms: Not Available to Industry
Depositor comments: Figures in Verdier et al. 2016 might suggest Myc tag is at the C-terminus, but the cloning vector is pCMV-Myc and the Myc tag is placed on N-terminus of protein
How to cite: LP538 was a gift from Lotte Pedersen (Addgene plasmid # 90202 ; http://n2t.net/addgene:90202 ; RRID:Addgene_90202)
