[The description below was written by a language model from this plasmid's Addgene catalogue record and pLannotate feature annotations shown in this document.]
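Description:
LP538 is a mammalian expression plasmid built on the commercial pCMV-Myc backbone and carrying the full-length, unmutated human TRAPPC8 cDNA (also known as KIAA1012 or TRS85). The roughly 4.3 kb insert was placed between the SalI and KpnI sites, both of which were retained, giving a construct of about 8.1 kb. The sequenced record is 8,087 nt, slightly shorter than the catalogue figure of 8,105 bp. Transcription is driven by the human cytomegalovirus immediate early enhancer and promoter, followed by a modified SV40 intron with splice donor and acceptor sites that promotes efficient processing of the message, and it terminates at an SV40 polyadenylation signal downstream of the coding sequence. The vector supplies a Myc epitope fused to the N terminus of TRAPPC8. The automated feature table does not annotate the tag separately, and the depositor notes that figures in the associated publication might suggest a C-terminal position but that the tag is in fact N-terminal.

In bacteria, the plasmid replicates from a high-copy ColE1/pUC-type origin and is selected with ampicillin through the β-lactamase gene and its native promoter. The remaining annotations (lac promoter and operator, CAP site, and fragments of lacI, lacZα, rop, bom and a pUC polylinker) are backbone remnants with no evident role in expression of the insert. No mammalian selection marker is annotated, which fits transient transfection. TRAPPC8 is a TRAPP complex component implicated in early ER-to-Golgi trafficking and in ATG9 cycling during autophagy initiation. The associated publication concerns the targeting of ASH domain-containing proteins to the centrosome, so the construct is suited to detecting or localising Myc-tagged TRAPPC8 in cultured mammalian cells.
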