Features (pLannotate 1.2.2; 16 found; start..end, strand, type, name):
      1..304     +  enhancer       CMV enhancer: human cytomegalovirus immediate early enhancer
    305..508     +  promoter       CMV promoter: human cytomegalovirus (CMV) immediate early promoter
    646..742     +  intron         SV40 intron: modified SV40 intron with splice donor and acceptor sites
    875..5179    +  CDS            TRAPPC8: TPPC8_HUMAN - Also known as KIAA1012. Experimental evidence at protein level: Swiss-Prot protein existence level 1. Plays a role in endoplasmic reticulum to Golgi apparatus trafficking at a very early stage (PubMed:21525244). Maintains together with TBC1D14 the cycling pool of ATG9 required for initiation of autophagy (PubMed:26711178). From Homo sapiens (Human).
   5200..5334    -  polyA_signal   SV40 poly(A) signal: SV40 polyadenylation signal
   5469..5485    -  protein_bind   lac operator: The lac repressor binds to the lac operator to inhibit transcription in E. coli. This inhibition can be relieved by adding lactose or isopropyl-β-D-thiogalactopyranoside (IPTG). lac repressor encoded by lacI
   5493..5523    -  promoter       lac promoter: promoter for the E. coli lac operon
   5538..5559    -  protein_bind   CAP binding site: CAP binding activates transcription in the presence of cAMP. E. coli catabolite activator protein
   5572..5664    -  CDS            lacI (fragment): lac repressor; lacI; The lac repressor binds to the lac operator to inhibit transcription in E. coli. This inhibition can be relieved by adding lactose or isopropyl-β-D-thiogalactopyranoside (IPTG).
   5847..6435    -  rep_origin     ori: high-copy-number ColE1/pMB1/pBR322/pUC origin of replication
   6606..7466    -  CDS            AmpR: β-lactamase; bla; confers resistance to ampicillin, carbenicillin, and related antibiotics
   7467..7571    -  promoter       AmpR promoter: bla
   7666..7701    +  CDS            rop (fragment): Rop protein, which maintains plasmids at low copy number; rop
   7803..7902    +  misc_feature   bom (fragment): basis of mobility region from pBR322
   7908..8063    -  CDS            lacZα (fragment): LacZα fragment of β-galactosidase; lacZ fragment
   8069..2       -  misc_feature   MCS (fragment) (across the origin): pUC18/19 multiple cloning site
>Addgene plasmid #90202 | LP538 | addgene full sequence | sequence record 178310 | Addgene NGS Result
CGTTACATAACTTACGGTAAATGGCCCGCCTGGCTGACCGCCCAACGACCCCCGCCCATTGACGTCAATA
ATGACGTATGTTCCCATAGTAACGCCAATAGGGACTTTCCATTGACGTCAATGGGTGGAGTATTTACGGT
AAACTGCCCACTTGGCAGTACATCAAGTGTATCATATGCCAAGTACGCCCCCTATTGACGTCAATGACGG
TAAATGGCCCGCCTGGCATTATGCCCAGTACATGACCTTATGGGACTTTCCTACTTGGCAGTACATCTAC
GTATTAGTCATCGCTATTACCATGGTGATGCGGTTTTGGCAGTACATCAATGGGCGTGGATAGCGGTTTG
ACTCACGGGGATTTCCAAGTCTCCACCCCATTGACGTCAATGGGAGTTTGTTTTGGCACCAAAATCAACG
GGACTTTCCAAAATGTCGTAACAACTCCGCCCCATTGACGCAAATGGGCGGTAGGCGTGTACGGTGGGAG
GTCTATATAAGCAGAGCTCGTTTAGTGAACCGTCAGATCGCCTGGAGACGCCATCCACGCTGTTTTGACC
TCCATAGAAGACACCGGGACCGATCCAGCCTCCGGACTCTAGAGGATCCGGTACTAGAGGAACTGAAAAA
CCAGAAAGTTAACTGGTAAGTTTAGTCTTTTTGTCTTTTATTTCAGGTCCCGGATCCGGTGGTGGTGCAA
ATCAAAGAACTGCTCCTCAGTGGATGTTGCCTTTACTTCTAGGCCTGTACGGAAGTGTTACTTCTGCTCT
AAAAGCTGCGGAATTGTACCCGCGGGCCCACCATGGCATCAATGCAGAAGCTGATCTCAGAGGAGGACCT
GCTTATGGCCATGGAGGCCCGAATTCGGTCGACTATGGCCCAGTGTGTACAATCAGTGCAGGAGCTAATC
CCGGACTCCTTCGTCCCCTGTGTCGCTGCGCTGTGCAGCGACGAAGCCGAGCGGCTCACTCGTCTCAATC
ACCTCAGCTTCGCGGAGCTGCTTAAGCCCTTCTCCCGCCTCACTTCCGAGGTTCACATGAGAGATCCTAA
TAATCAACTTCACGTAATTAAAAATTTGAAGATAGCAGTAAGCAACATTGTCACCCAGCCACCTCAGCCT
GGAGCCATCCGGAAGCTTTTGAATGATGTTGTTTCTGGCAGTCAGCCTGCAGAAGGATTAGTAGCTAATG
TGATTACAGCAGGAGATTATGACCTTAACATCAGTGCCACTACTCCATGGTTTGAGTCTTACAGAGAAAC
CTTTCTTCAGTCGATGCCAGCATCGGATCATGAATTTCTGAACCACTATTTAGCATGTATGTTGGTAGCG
TCATCTAGTGAAGCTGAACCTGTGGAACAGTTTTCAAAGTTGTCACAAGAACAGCATCGAATTCAGCACA
ACAGTGATTATTCCTACCCCAAGTGGTTTATACCAAATACACTTAAATACTATGTACTTTTACATGATGT
AAGTGCAGGAGATGAACAGAGAGCTGAATCAATTTATGAAGAAATGAAACAGAAATATGGAACTCAGGGT
TGCTATTTACTTAAAATTAATTCTCGAACATCTAATCGAGCATCAGATGAACAGATACCAGATCCTTGGA
GTCAGTATCTCCAGAAAAATAGTATTCAAAACCAGGAATCATATGAAGATGGCCCTTGTACTATAACTTC
AAATAAGAATTCTGATAATAACTTGCTTTCATTGGATGGATTAGATAACGAAGTCAAAGATGGCTTACCA
AATAACTTTAGAGCTCACCCACTTCAGTTGGAGCAATCCAGTGACCCTTCTAACAGTATTGATGGCCCAG
ATCATCTAAGATCTGCTTCATCGTTACATGAAACAAAGAAAGGAAATACTGGAATAATTCATGGTGCATG
TTTAACACTTACTGATCATGATAGAATTCGACAGTTTATACAAGAGTTCACATTTCGGGGCCTTTTGCCA
CATATAGAGAAAACAATTAGGCAATTAAACGATCAGCTAATATCAAGAAAAGGTTTGAGTCGATCTCTAT
TTTCTGCAACTAAAAAATGGTTTAGTGGCAGTAAAGTTCCAGAAAAGAGCATTAATGACCTGAAAAATAC
ATCTGGCTTGCTGTATCCGCCGGAAGCACCAGAACTTCAAATCAGGAAAATGGCTGACTTATGTTTTTTG
GTGCAGCATTATGATTTGGCTTACAGTTGCTATCATACTGCAAAGAAAGATTTTCTTAATGATCAAGCAA
TGCTTTATGCAGCTGGTGCCTTGGAAATGGCAGCAGTGTCTGCTTTTCTTCAACCAGGAGCACCTAGGCC
ATATCCTGCTCATTACATGGATACAGCAATTCAGACATACAGAGATATCTGCAAGAATATGGTGTTGGCT
GAAAGATGTGTGTTGCTTAGTGCTGAACTTTTAAAAAGCCAAAGCAAATATTCAGAGGCTGCAGCTCTCC
TAATACGGTTGACCAGTGAGGATTCTGATCTTCGAAGTGCACTTCTTTTGGAACAGGCAGCACATTGCTT
TATAAACATGAAAAGTCCCATGGTTAGAAAATATGCATTTCATATGATATTGGCAGGCCATCGATTTAGT
AAAGCAGGGCAGAAAAAGCATGCTTTACGCTGTTATTGTCAAGCCATGCAAGTTTACAAAGGAAAAGGCT
GGTCTCTTGCAGAGGATCACATTAATTTCACTATTGGGCGCCAGTCCTATACTCTTAGACAGCTGGATAA
TGCTGTGTCTGCTTTTAGGCATATTCTAATTAATGAAAGTAAACAATCTGCTGCTCAACAGGGGGCTTTC
CTCAGAGAATATCTTTATGTTTACAAGAATGTAAGTCAGCTGTCACCAGATGGTCCTTTGCCACAGCTTC
CTTTACCGTATATTAACAGTTCAGCAACACGGGTTTTTTTTGGCCATGACAGACGACCAGCGGATGGTGA
AAAACAAGCAGCTACTCATGTAAGTCTTGATCAAGAATATGATTCTGAATCCTCTCAGCAGTGGCGAGAA
CTTGAGGAACAAGTTGTTTCTGTGGTTAACAAAGGAGTAATTCCATCCAATTTTCATCCCACACAATACT
GTTTGAACAGTTACTCAGATAATTCAAGATTTCCACTTGCAGTTGTAGAAGAACCAATTACAGTGGAAGT
GGCTTTTAGAAACCCTTTGAAAGTTCTACTTTTGTTGACTGATTTGTCATTGCTTTGGAAGTTTCATCCT
AAAGATTTCAGTGGAAAGGATAATGAAGAAGTTAAACAACTAGTTACAAGTGAACCTGAAATGATTGGAG
CTGAAGTTATTTCAGAGTTCTTAATTAATGGCGAAGAATCAAAAGTGGCAAGACTAAAGCTCTTTCCCCA
TCACATAGGGGAGCTGCATATTCTGGGAGTTGTTTATAATCTTGGCACTATTCAGGGCTCTATGACAGTA
GATGGCATTGGTGCTCTTCCCGGATGTCACACAGGAAAATATTCCTTGAGTATGTCAGTCCGAGGGAAGC
AGGATTTAGAAATTCAAGGTCCTCGACTTAACAACACAAAAGAAGAGAAAACATCTGTTAAATATGGCCC
TGATCGACGTTTAGATCCCATAATCACAGAAGAAATGCCACTGTTGGAGGTGTTCTTTATACATTTTCCT
ACAGGGCTTCTCTGTGGAGAAATCCGAAAAGCATATGTAGAATTTGTCAATGTCAGCAAATGTCCACTTA
CTGGATTGAAGGTTGTTTCTAAACGTCCAGAGTTCTTTACTTTCGGTGGTAATACTGCTGTTCTAACACC
ACTAAGTCCCTCAGCTTCTGAGAATTGTAGTGCTTACAAGACTGTTGTGACAGATGCTACCTCTGTGTGT
ACAGCACTCATATCATCAGCTTCTTCTGTAGACTTTGGCATTGGCACAGGAAGTCAACCAGAGGTGATTC
CTGTTCCCCTTCCTGACACTGTTCTTCTACCCGGAGCCTCAGTGCAGCTGCCAATGTGGTTACGTGGGCC
TGATGAAGAAGGTGTCCATGAAATTAACTTTTTGTTTTACTATGAAAGTGTCAAAAAGCAGCCAAAAATA
CGGCACAGAATATTAAGACACACTGCAATTATTTGTACCAGTCGGTCTTTAAATGTACGGGCCACTGTCT
GCAGAAGTAATTCTCTTGAAAATGAAGAAGGCAGAGGAGGCAATATGCTAGTCTTTGTGGATGTGGAAAA
TACCAATACTAGTGAAGCAGGCGTTAAGGAATTCCACATAGTGCAAGTATCAAGTAGTAGCAAACACTGG
AAGTTACAGAAATCTGTAAATCTTTCTGAAAACAAAGATGCCAAACTTGCCAGTAGGGAGAAGGGAAAGT
TTTGCTTTAAGGCAATAAGATGTGAGAAAGAAGAAGCGGCCACACAGTCCTCTGAAAAATATACCTTTGC
AGATATCATCTTTGGAAATGAACAGATAATAAGTTCAGCAAGCCCATGTGCAGACTTCTTTTATCGAAGT
TTATCTTCTGAATTGAAAAAACCACAAGCTCACTTGCCTGTGCATACAGAAAAACAGTCAACAGAGGATG
CTGTGAGATTGATTCAAAAATGCAGTGAGGTAGATTTGAATATTGTCATATTATGGAAGGCATACGTTGT
GGAAGACAGTAAACAGCTTATTTTGGAAGGTCAACATCATGTTATTCTTCGCACTATAGGAAAAGAAGCC
TTTTCATATCCTCAGAAACAGGAGCCACCAGAAATGGAACTATTGAAATTTTTCAGGCCAGAAAACATTA
CAGTTTCCTCAAGGCCATCAGTAGAGCAGCTTTCTAGTCTCATTAAAACGAGTCTTCACTACCCAGAATC
ATTTAATCATCCATTTCATCAAAAAAGCCTTTGTTTAGTACCAGTCACTCTTTTACTTTCCAATTGTTCT
AAGGCTGATGTAGATGTCATAGTTGATCTTCGGCATAAAACAACAAGTCCAGAAGCACTGGAAATCCATG
GATCATTCACATGGCTTGGACAAACACAGTATAAACTTCAACTTAAAAGCCAGGAGATTCACAGTCTGCA
GCTGAAAGCATGCTTTGTTCATACAGGTGTTTATAACCTTGGAACTCCTAGGGTATTTGCCAAGTTATCG
GACCAAGTTACAGTGTTTGAAACAAGTCAGCAGAATTCCATGCCTGCCCTGATCATCATCAGTAATGTGT
GAGGTACCGCGGCCGCGGGGATCCAGACATGATAAGATACATTGATGAGTTTGGACAAACCACAACTAGA
ATGCAGTGAAAAAAATGCTTTATTTGTGAAATTTGTGATGCTATTGCTTTATTTGTAACCATTATAAGCT
GCAATAAACAAGTTAACAACAACAATTGCATTCATTTTATGTTTCAGGTTCAGGGGGAGGTGTGGGAGGT
TTTTTCGGATCCTCTAGAGTCGATCTGCAGGCATGCTAGCTTGGCGTAATCATGGTCATAGCTGTTTCCT
GTGTGAAATTGTTATCCGCTCACAATTCCACACAACATACGAGCCGGAAGCATAAAGTGTAAAGCCTGGG
GTGCCTAATGAGTGAGCTAACTCACATTAATTGCGTTGCGCTCACTGCCCGCTTTCCAGTCGGGAAACCT
GTCGTGCCAGCTGCATTAATGAATCGGCCAACGCGCGGGGAGAGGCGGTTTGCGTATTGGGCGCTCTTCC
GCTTCCTCGCTCACTGACTCGCTGCGCTCGGTCGTTCGGCTGCGGCGAGCGGTATCAGCTCACTCAAAGG
CGGTAATACGGTTATCCACAGAATCAGGGGATAACGCAGGAAAGAACATGTGAGCAAAAGGCCAGCAAAA
GGCCAGGAACCGTAAAAAGGCCGCGTTGCTGGCGTTTTTCCATAGGCTCCGCCCCCCTGACGAGCATCAC
AAAAATCGACGCTCAAGTCAGAGGTGGCGAAACCCGACAGGACTATAAAGATACCAGGCGTTTCCCCCTG
GAAGCTCCCTCGTGCGCTCTCCTGTTCCGACCCTGCCGCTTACCGGATACCTGTCCGCCTTTCTCCCTTC
GGGAAGCGTGGCGCTTTCTCATAGCTCACGCTGTAGGTATCTCAGTTCGGTGTAGGTCGTTCGCTCCAAG
CTGGGCTGTGTGCACGAACCCCCCGTTCAGCCCGACCGCTGCGCCTTATCCGGTAACTATCGTCTTGAGT
CCAACCCGGTAAGACACGACTTATCGCCACTGGCAGCAGCCACTGGTAACAGGATTAGCAGAGCGAGGTA
TGTAGGCGGTGCTACAGAGTTCTTGAAGTGGTGGCCTAACTACGGCTACACTAGAAGAACAGTATTTGGT
ATCTGCGCTCTGCTGAAGCCAGTTACCTTCGGAAAAAGAGTTGGTAGCTCTTGATCCGGCAAACAAACCA
CCGCTGGTAGCGGTGGTTTTTTTGTTTGCAAGCAGCAGATTACGCGCAGAAAAAAAGGATCTCAAGAAGA
TCCTTTGATCTTTTCTACGGGGTCTGACGCTCAGTGGAACGAAAACTCACGTTAAGGGATTTTGGTCATG
AGATTATCAAAAAGGATCTTCACCTAGATCCTTTTAAATTAAAAATGAAGTTTTAAATCAATCTAAAGTA
TATATGAGTAAACTTGGTCTGACAGTTACCAATGCTTAATCAGTGAGGCACCTATCTCAGCGATCTGTCT
ATTTCGTTCATCCATAGTTGCCTGACTCCCCGTCGTGTAGATAACTACGATACGGGAGGGCTTACCATCT
GGCCCCAGTGCTGCAATGATACCGCGAGACCCACGCTCACCGGCTCCAGATTTATCAGCAATAAACCAGC
CAGCCGGAAGGGCCGAGCGCAGAAGTGGTCCTGCAACTTTATCCGCCTCCATCCAGTCTATTAATTGTTG
CCGGGAAGCTAGAGTAAGTAGTTCGCCAGTTAATAGTTTGCGCAACGTTGTTGCCATTGCTACAGGCATC
GTGGTGTCACGCTCGTCGTTTGGTATGGCTTCATTCAGCTCCGGTTCCCAACGATCAAGGCGAGTTACAT
GATCCCCCATGTTGTGCAAAAAAGCGGTTAGCTCCTTCGGTCCTCCGATCGTTGTCAGAAGTAAGTTGGC
CGCAGTGTTATCACTCATGGTTATGGCAGCACTGCATAATTCTCTTACTGTCATGCCATCCGTAAGATGC
TTTTCTGTGACTGGTGAGTACTCAACCAAGTCATTCTGAGAATAGTGTATGCGGCGACCGAGTTGCTCTT
GCCCGGCGTCAATACGGGATAATACCGCGCCACATAGCAGAACTTTAAAAGTGCTCATCATTGGAAAACG
TTCTTCGGGGCGAAAACTCTCAAGGATCTTACCGCTGTTGAGATCCAGTTCGATGTAACCCACTCGTGCA
CCCAACTGATCTTCAGCATCTTTTACTTTCACCAGCGTTTCTGGGTGAGCAAAAACAGGAAGGCAAAATG
CCGCAAAAAAGGGAATAAGGGCGACACGGAAATGTTGAATACTCATACTCTTCCTTTTTCAATATTATTG
AAGCATTTATCAGGGTTATTGTCTCATGAGCGGATACATATTTGAATGTATTTAGAAAAATAAACAAATA
GGGGTTCCGCGCACATTTCCCCGAAAAGTGCCACCTGACGTCTAAGAAACCATTATTATCATGACATTAA
CCTATAAAAATAGGCGTATCACGAGGCCCTTTCGTCTCGCGCGTTTCGGTGATGACGGTGAAAACCTCTG
ACACATGCAGCTCCCGGAGACGGTCACAGCTTGTCTGTAAGCGGATGCCGGGAGCAGACAAGCCCGTCAG
GGCGCGTCAGCGGGTGTTGGCGGGTGTCGGGGCTGGCTTAACTATGCGGCATCAGAGCAGATTGTACTGA
GAGTGCACCATATGCGGTGTGAAATACCGCACAGATGCGTAAGGAGAAAATACCGCATCAGGCGCCATTC
GCCATTCAGGCTGCGCAACTGTTGGGAAGGGCGATCGGTGCGGGCCTCTTCGCTATTACGCCAGCTGGCG
AAAGGGGGATGTGCTGCAAGGCGATTAAGTTGGGTAACGCCAGGGTTTTCCCAGTCACGACGTTGTAAAA
CGACGGCCAGTGAGTTCGAGCTTGCATGCCTGCAGGT
